Addgene plasmid #238871: p53-NanoLuc Fusion Vector
Depositing lab: Promega Corporation.
Backbone
  Vector backbone: pFC32K Nluc CMV-neo Flexi(R) Vector
  Vector type: Mammalian Expression
Growth in bacteria
  Bacterial resistance: Kanamycin, 50 μg/mL
  Growth temperature: 37°C
  Growth strain: DH5alpha
  Copy number: High Copy
Gene/Insert
  Gene/Insert name: TP53
  Species: H. sapiens (human)
  Entrez Gene: TP53 (a.k.a. BCC7, BMFS5, LFS1, P53, TRP53)
  Promoter: CMV
  Tag / fusion protein: NanoLuc (R) (C terminal on backbone)
  Cloning method: Other
How to cite: p53-NanoLuc Fusion Vector was a gift from Promega Corporation (Addgene plasmid # 238871 ; http://n2t.net/addgene:238871 ; RRID:Addgene_238871)
