[The description below was written by a language model from this plasmid's Addgene catalogue record and pLannotate feature annotations shown in this document.]
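Description:
p53-NanoLuc Fusion Vector is a mammalian expression plasmid of about 5.9 kb built on the pFC32K Nluc CMV-neo Flexi Vector backbone, which appends NanoLuc luciferase to the C terminus of an inserted open reading frame. It is propagated in E. coli as a high-copy plasmid from a ColE1/pUC-type origin. A ColE1-derived cer site is also annotated, which helps resolve multimers so that the plasmid is maintained as monomers. Selection relies on a single neo (nptII) gene placed behind both the SV40 enhancer/early promoter and the bacterial EM7 promoter and followed by a synthetic poly(A) signal. This arrangement gives kanamycin resistance in bacteria and would allow neomycin-analogue (G418) selection of transfected mammalian cells.

The payload is the human TP53 coding sequence followed, after a short linker region, by human codon-optimised NanoLuc, consistent with a single p53-NanoLuc fusion protein. Expression is driven by the CMV immediate early enhancer and promoter, followed by a chimeric β-globin/immunoglobulin intron that generally improves expression of the mRNA, and is terminated by an SV40 polyadenylation signal. A T7 promoter sits just upstream of the coding sequence, so the fusion could also be transcribed by T7 RNA polymerase, for example in cell-free systems. Several short fragment annotations downstream of the fusion (MCS, SET1, T7 terminator, large T antigen, M13 ori, bom, tnpA) look like backbone remnants or partial matches rather than functional units.

The record does not state a specific application. NanoLuc fusions of this kind are typically used as bright luminescent reporters of protein abundance or stability, or as energy donors in bioluminescence resonance energy transfer assays of protein interactions in living cells.
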