Features (pLannotate 1.2.2; 20 found; start..end, strand, type, name):
    140..517     +  enhancer       CMV enhancer: human cytomegalovirus immediate early enhancer
    519..718     +  promoter       CMV promoter: human cytomegalovirus (CMV) immediate early promoter
    857..989     +  intron         chimeric intron: chimera between introns from human β-globin and immunoglobulin heavy chain genes
   1033..1051    +  promoter       T7 promoter: promoter for bacteriophage T7 RNA polymerase
   1065..2243    +  CDS            TP53 (sequence withheld): P53_HUMAN - Also known as P53. Experimental evidence at protein level: Swiss-Prot protein existence level 1. Acts as a tumor suppressor in many tumor types; induces growth arrest or apoptosis depending on the physiological circumstances and cell type. Involved in cell cycle regulation as a trans-activator that acts to negatively regulate cell division by controlling a set of genes required for this process. One of the activated genes is an inhibitor of cyclin-dependent kinases. Apoptosis induction seems to be mediated either by stimulation of BAX and FAS antigen expression, or by repression of
   2265..2777    +  CDS            Nluc: NanoLuc® luciferase human codon-optimized
   2786..2815    +  misc_feature   MCS (fragment): pUC18/19 multiple cloning site
   2822..2871    +  CDS            SET1 (fragment): solubility-enhancement tag derived from T7 phage gene 10B
   2879..2898    +  terminator     T7 terminator (fragment): transcription terminator for bacteriophage T7 RNA polymerase
   2920..3041    -  polyA_signal   SV40 poly(A) signal: SV40 polyadenylation signal
   3064..3132    -  CDS            large T antigen (fragment): large T antigen from SV40 (simian virus 40)
   3137..3169    +  rep_origin     M13 ori (fragment): M13 bacteriophage origin of replication; arrow indicates direction of (+) strand synthesis
   3170..3221    -  misc_feature   bom (fragment): basis of mobility region from pBR322
   3286..3643    +  promoter       SV40 promoter: SV40 enhancer and early promoter
   3658..3705    +  promoter       EM7 promoter: synthetic bacterial promoter&nbsp
   3737..4528    +  CDS            neo: KKA2_KLEPN - Also known as kan, nptII. Experimental evidence at protein level: Swiss-Prot protein existence level 1. Resistance to kanamycin, neomycin, paromomycin, ribostamycin, butirosin and gentamicin B. From Klebsiella pneumoniae.
   4595..4643    +  polyA_signal   poly(A) signal: synthetic polyadenylation signal
   4664..4753    -  CDS            tnpA (fragment): TN5P_ECOLX - Also known as tnp. Experimental evidence at protein level: Swiss-Prot protein existence level 1. Mediates transposition of transposon Tn5 by a 'cut and paste' mechanism. First, the monomeric transposase binds the 19 bp inverted DNA repeats flanking the transposon. Then, dimerization of the DNA- bound transposase creates a synaptic DNA complex. After nicking of the first DNA strand, excision of the transposon proceeds through a series of intermediates. The transposase then mediates the insertion of the transposon at a new site by strand transfer. The activity of the wild- type tran
   4882..5470    -  rep_origin     ori: high-copy-number ColE1/pMB1/pBR322/pUC origin of replication
   5586..5869    +  misc_feature   cer region: ColE1-derived recombination site that helps to maintain plasmids as monomers
>Addgene plasmid #238871 | p53-NanoLuc Fusion Vector | addgene full sequence | sequence record 479780 | Addgene NGS Result
TCAATATTGGCCATTAGCCATATTATTCATTGGTTATATAGCATAAATCAATATTGGCTATTGGCCATTG
CATACGTTGTATCTATATCATAATATGTACATTTATATTGGCTCATGTCCAATATGACCGCCATGTTGGC
ATTGATTATTGACTAGTTATTAATAGTAATCAATTACGGGGTCATTAGTTCATAGCCCATATATGGAGTT
CCGCGTTACATAACTTACGGTAAATGGCCCGCCTGGCTGACCGCCCAACGACCCCCGCCCATTGACGTCA
ATAATGACGTATGTTCCCATAGTAACGCCAATAGGGACTTTCCATTGACGTCAATGGGTGGAGTATTTAC
GGTAAACTGCCCACTTGGCAGTACATCAAGTGTATCATATGCCAAGTCCGCCCCCTATTGACGTCAATGA
CGGTAAATGGCCCGCCTGGCATTATGCCCAGTACATGACCTTACGGGACTTTCCTACTTGGCAGTACATC
TACGTATTAGTCATCGCTATTACCATGGTGATGCGGTTTTGGCAGTACACCAATGGGCGTGGATAGCGGT
TTGACTCACGGGGATTTCCAAGTCTCCACCCCATTGACGTCAATGGGAGTTTGTTTTGGCACCAAAATCA
ACGGGACTTTCCAAAATGTCGTAATAACCCCGCCCCGTTGACGCAAATGGGCGGTAGGCGTGTACGGTGG
GAGGTCTATATAAGCAGAGCTGGTTTAGTGAACCGTCAGATCACTAGAAGCTTTATTGCGGTAGTTTATC
ACAGTTAAATTGCTAACGCAGTCAGTGCTTCTGACACAACAGTCTCGAACTTAAGCTGCAGAAGTTGGTC
GTGAGGCACTGGGCAGGTAAGTATCAAGGTTACAAGACAGGTTTAAGGAGACCAATAGAAACTGGGCTTG
TCGAGACAGAGAAGACTCTTGCGTTTCTGATAGGCACCTATTGGTCTTACTGACATCCACTTTGCCTTTC
TCTCCACAGGTGTCCACTCCCAGTTCAATTACAGCTCTTAAGGCTAGAGTATTAATACGACTCACTATAG
GGCTAGCGATCGCC
[1182 nt withheld, positions 1065-2246]
TCTCTCGGCTCGAGCGGCGTCTTCACACTCGAAGATTTCGTTGGGGACTGGCGACAGACAGCCGGCTACA
ACCTGGACCAAGTCCTTGAACAGGGAGGTGTGTCCAGTTTGTTTCAGAATCTCGGGGTGTCCGTAACTCC
GATCCAAAGGATTGTCCTGAGCGGTGAAAATGGGCTGAAGATCGACATCCATGTCATCATCCCGTATGAA
GGTCTGAGCGGCGACCAAATGGGCCAGATCGAAAAAATTTTTAAGGTGGTGTACCCTGTGGATGATCATC
ACTTTAAGGTGATCCTGCACTATGGCACACTGGTAATCGACGGGGTTACGCCGAACATGATCGACTATTT
CGGACGGCCGTATGAAGGCATCGCCGTGTTCGACGGCAAAAAGATCACTGTAACAGGGACCCTGTGGAAC
GGCAACAAAATTATCGACGAGCGCCTGATCAACCCCGACGGCTCCCTGCTGTTCCGAGTAACCATCAACG
GAGTGACCGGCTGGCGGCTGTGCGAACGCATTCTGGCGTAAGGCCGCGACTCTAGAGTCGACCTGCAGGC
ATGCAAGCTGATCCGGCTGCTAACAAAGCCCGAAAGGAAGCTGAGTTGGCTGCTGCCACCGCTGAGCAAT
AACTAGCATAACCCCTTGGGGCGGCCGCTTCGAGCAGACATGATAAGATACATTGATGAGTTTGGACAAA
CCACAACTAGAATGCAGTGAAAAAAATGCTTTATTTGTGAAATTTGTGATGCTATTGCTTTATTTGTAAC
CATTATAAGCTGCAATAAACAAGTTAACAACAACAATTGCATTCATTTTATGTTTCAGGTTCAGGGGGAG
ATGTGGGAGGTTTTTTTAAGCAAGTAAAACCTCTACAAATGTGGTAAAATCGAATTTTAACAAAATATTA
ACGCTTACAATTTCCTGATGCGGTATTTTCTCCTTACGCATCTGTGCGGTATTTCACACCGCATACGCGG
ATCTGCGCAGCACCATGGCCTGAAATAACCTCTGAAAGAGGAACTTGGTTAGGTACCTTCTGAGGCGGAA
AGAACCAGCTGTGGAATGTGTGTCAGTTAGGGTGTGGAAAGTCCCCAGGCTCCCCAGCAGGCAGAAGTAT
GCAAAGCATGCATCTCAATTAGTCAGCAACCAGGTGTGGAAAGTCCCCAGGCTCCCCAGCAGGCAGAAGT
ATGCAAAGCATGCATCTCAATTAGTCAGCAACCATAGTCCCGCCCCTAACTCCGCCCATCCCGCCCCTAA
CTCCGCCCAGTTCCGCCCATTCTCCGCCCCATGGCTGACTAATTTTTTTTATTTATGCAGAGGCCGAGGC
CGCCTCGGCCTCTGAGCTATTCCAGAAGTAGTGAGGAGGCTTTTTTGGAGGCCTAGGCTTTTGCAAAAAG
CTTAATTAACTGTTGACAATTAATCATCGGCATAGTATATCGGCATAGTATAATACGACAAGGTGAGGAA
CTAAACCCAGGAGGCAGATCATGATTGAACAAGATGGATTGCACGCAGGTTCTCCGGCCGCTTGGGTGGA
GAGGCTATTCGGCTATGACTGGGCACAACAGACAATCGGCTGCTCTGATGCCGCCGTGTTCCGGCTGTCA
GCGCAGGGGCGCCCGGTTCTTTTTGTCAAGACCGACCTGTCCGGTGCCCTGAATGAACTGCAGGACGAGG
CAGCGCGGCTATCGTGGCTGGCCACGACGGGCGTTCCTTGCGCAGCTGTGCTCGACGTTGTCACTGAAGC
GGGAAGGGACTGGCTGCTATTGGGCGAAGTGCCGGGGCAGGATCTCCTGTCATCTCACCTTGCTCCTGCC
GAGAAAGTATCCATCATGGCTGATGCAATGCGGCGGCTGCATACGCTTGATCCGGCTACCTGCCCATTCG
ACCACCAAGCGAAACATCGCATCGAGCGAGCACGTACTCGGATGGAAGCCGGTCTTGTCGATCAGGATGA
TCTGGACGAAGAGCATCAGGGGCTCGCGCCAGCCGAACTGTTCGCCAGGCTCAAGGCGCGCATGCCCGAC
GGCGAGGATCTCGTCGTGACCCATGGCGATGCCTGCTTGCCGAATATCATGGTGGAAAATGGCCGCTTTT
CTGGATTCATCGACTGTGGCCGGCTGGGTGTGGCGGACCGCTATCAGGACATAGCGTTGGCTACCCGTGA
TATTGCTGAAGAGCTTGGCGGCGAATGGGCTGACCGCTTCCTCGTGCTTTACGGTATCGCCGCTCCCGAT
TCGCAGCGCATCGCCTTCTATCGCCTTCTTGACGAGTTCTTCTGAGCGGGACTCTGGGGTTCGAAATGAC
CGACCAAGCGACGCCCAACCTGCCATCACGATGGCCGCAATAAAATATCTTTATTTTCATTACATCTGTG
TGTTGGTTTTTTGTGTGAATCGATAGCGATAAGGATCCTCTTTGCGCTTGCGTTTTCCCTTGTCCAGATA
GCCCAGTAGCTGACATTCATCCGGGGTCAGCACCGTTTCTGCGGACTGGCTTTCTACCCGGTATCAGCTC
ACTCAAAGGCGGTAATACGGTTATCCACAGAATCAGGGGATAACGCAGGAAAGAACATGTGAGCAAAAGG
CCAGCAAAAGGCCAGGAACCGTAAAAAGGCCGCGTTGCTGGCGTTTTTCCATAGGCTCCGCCCCCCTGAC
GAGCATCACAAAAATCGACGCTCAAGTCAGAGGTGGCGAAACCCGACAGGACTATAAAGATACCAGGCGT
TTCCCCCTGGAAGCTCCCTCGTGCGCTCTCCTGTTCCGACCCTGCCGCTTACCGGATACCTGTCCGCCTT
TCTCCCTTCGGGAAGCGTGGCGCTTTCTCATAGCTCACGCTGTAGGTATCTCAGTTCGGTGTAGGTCGTT
CGCTCCAAGCTGGGCTGTGTGCACGAACCCCCCGTTCAGCCCGACCGCTGCGCCTTATCCGGTAACTATC
GTCTTGAGTCCAACCCGGTAAGACACGACTTATCGCCACTGGCAGCAGCCACTGGTAACAGGATTAGCAG
AGCGAGGTATGTAGGCGGTGCTACAGAGTTCTTGAAGTGGTGGCCTAACTACGGCTACACTAGAAGGACA
GTATTTGGTATCTGCGCTCTGCTGAAGCCAGTTACCTTCGGAAAAAGAGTTGGTAGCTCTTGATCCGGCA
AACAAACCACCGCTGGTAGCGGTGGTTTTTTTGTTTGCAAGCAGCAGATTACGCGCAGAAAAAAAGGATT
TCAAGAAGATCCTTTGATCTTTTCTACGGGGTCTGACGCTCAGTGGAACGAAAACTCACGTTAAGGGATT
TTGGTCATGAGATTATCAAAAAGGATCTTCACCTAGATCCTTTTATAGTCCGGAAATACAGGAACGCACG
CTGGATGGCCCTTCGCTGGGATGGTGAAACCATGAAAAATGGCAGCTTCAGTGGATTAAGTGGGGGTAAT
GTGGCCTGTACCCTCTGGTTGCATAGGTATTCATACGGTTAAAATTTATCAGGCGCGATTGCGGCAGTTT
TTCGGGTGGTTTGTTGCCATTTTTACCTGTCTGCTGCCGTGATCGCGCTGAACGCGTTTTAGCGGTGCGT
ACAATTAAGGGATTATGGTAAATCCACTTACTGTCTGCCCTCGTAGCCATCGAGATAAACCGCAGTACTC
CGGCCACGATGCGTCCGGCGTAGAGGATCGAGATCT
